Addgene plasmid #134873: pAT973_CMV/CAG_FlaghGADD45A (G39A, L77E)-PUFa-hTET1(CD)
Purpose: 3rd generation lentiviral expression of Flag-tagged Casilio-ME2.2 effector with G39A L77E GADD45A mutations hGADD45A(G39A L77E)-PUFa-hTET1(CD) in mammalian cells
Depositing lab: Albert Cheng. Depositing organization: Jackson Laboratory. Publication: Enhanced CRISPR-based DNA demethylation by Casilio-ME-mediated RNA-guided coupling of methylcytosine oxidation and DNA repair pathways. Taghbalout A, Du M, Jillette N, Rosikiewicz W, Rath A, Heinen CD, Li S, Cheng AW. Nat Commun. 2019 Sep 20;10(1):4296. doi: 10.1038/s41467-019-12339-7. PubMed 31541098.
Backbone
  Vector backbone: pLX302
  Backbone manufacturer: Plasmid #25896
  Backbone size w/o insert (bp): 9573
  Total vector size (bp): 12114
  Vector type: Mammalian Expression, Lentiviral, CRISPR, Synthetic Biology
  Selectable markers: Puromycin
Growth in bacteria
  Bacterial resistance: Ampicillin, 100 μg/mL
  Growth temperature: 30°C
  Growth strain: NEB Stable
  Copy number: Low Copy
Gene/Insert
  Gene/Insert name: 3xFlag-GADD45A(G39A L77E)-PUFa-TET1(CD)
  Species: H. sapiens (human), Synthetic
  Insert size (bp): 4182
  Mutation: GADD45A (L77E)
  Promoter: CMV/CAG
  Tag / fusion protein: 3xFlag-GADD45A(G39A L77E)-PUFa-TET1(CD) (N terminal on insert)
  Cloning method: Gateway Cloning
  Sequencing primers: 5′ cgcaaatgggcggtaggcgtg; 3′ agcagcgtatccacatagcg
Terms and licenses: Academic/Nonprofit Terms; Industry Terms: Not Available to Industry
How to cite: pAT973_CMV/CAG_FlaghGADD45A (G39A, L77E)-PUFa-hTET1(CD) was a gift from Albert Cheng (Addgene plasmid # 134873 ; http://n2t.net/addgene:134873 ; RRID:Addgene_134873)
