[The description below was written by a language model from this plasmid's Addgene catalogue record and pLannotate feature annotations shown in this document.]
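Description:
pAT973_CMV/CAG_FlaghGADD45A (G39A, L77E)-PUFa-hTET1(CD) is a third-generation, self-inactivating lentiviral expression plasmid of about 12.1 kb built on the pLX302 Gateway destination backbone. It is propagated in E. coli through a ColE1/pUC-type origin with ampicillin resistance, although the catalogue lists it as low copy. An f1 origin and an SV40 origin are also annotated. The viral portion comprises an RSV promoter driving a truncated HIV-1 5' LTR, the Ψ packaging signal, RRE, cPPT/CTS, WPRE and a ΔU3 3' LTR followed by an SV40 polyadenylation signal. Packaging functions must therefore be supplied in trans. An internal hPGK promoter drives puromycin N-acetyltransferase for selection of transduced mammalian cells.

The payload sits between attB1 and attB2 sites left by Gateway recombination. It is a roughly 4.2 kb fusion of 3xFlag-tagged human GADD45A, three tandem SV40 nuclear localization signals, a PUM1-derived PUF RNA-binding domain (PUFa) and the catalytic domain of human TET1. The catalogue names the promoter as CMV/CAG, but the feature table annotates only a CMV enhancer and CMV promoter upstream of the insert. The construct name and purpose specify G39A and L77E substitutions in GADD45A, whereas the mutation field lists only L77E. A backbone V5 tag lies after attB2; the record does not say whether it is translated.

The construct encodes a mutant version of the Casilio-ME2.2 effector. In the Casilio approach, a PUF domain binds its cognate sites appended to a guide RNA, bringing effectors to a dCas9-targeted locus. This couples TET1-mediated 5-methylcytosine oxidation with the DNA-repair factor GADD45A for targeted DNA demethylation. The record does not state the functional effect of the GADD45A mutations.
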