Features (pLannotate 1.2.2; 36 found; start..end, strand, type, name):
      1..589     +  rep_origin     ori: high-copy-number ColE1/pMB1/pBR322/pUC origin of replication
    772..864     +  CDS            lacI (fragment): lac repressor; lacI; The lac repressor binds to the lac operator to inhibit transcription in E. coli. This inhibition can be relieved by adding lactose or isopropyl-β-D-thiogalactopyranoside (IPTG).
    877..898     +  protein_bind   CAP binding site: CAP binding activates transcription in the presence of cAMP. E. coli catabolite activator protein
    913..943     +  promoter       lac promoter: promoter for the E. coli lac operon
    947..969     +  protein_bind   lac operator (fragment): The lac repressor binds to the lac operator to inhibit transcription in E. coli. This inhibition can be relieved by adding lactose or isopropyl-β-D-thiogalactopyranoside (IPTG). lac repressor encoded by lacI
   1012..1030    +  promoter       T3 promoter: promoter for bacteriophage T3 RNA polymerase
   1058..1284    +  promoter       RSV promoter: Rous sarcoma virus enhancer/promoter
   1285..1465    +  LTR            5' LTR (truncated): truncated 5' long terminal repeat (LTR) from HIV-1
   1512..1637    +  misc_feature   HIV-1 Ψ: packaging signal of human immunodeficiency virus type 1
   1621..1984    +  CDS            HIV-1 gag (fragment): gag protein from human immunodeficiency virus 1; gag
   2130..2363    +  misc_feature   RRE: The Rev response element (RRE) of HIV-1 allows for Rev-dependent mRNA export from the nucleus to the cytoplasm.
   2740..2766    +  CDS            Rev (fragment): human immunodeficiency virus 1 (HIV-1) Rev protein; rev; enhances nuclear export of unspliced and incompletely spliced viral mRNAs
   2767..3267    +  promoter       hPGK promoter: human phosphoglycerate kinase 1 promoter
   3289..3888    +  CDS            PuroR (fragment): puromycin N-acetyltransferase; pac from Streptomyces; confers resistance to puromycin
   3930..4047    +  misc_feature   cPPT/CTS: central polypurine tract and central termination sequence of HIV-1
   4164..4467    +  enhancer       CMV enhancer: human cytomegalovirus immediate early enhancer
   4468..4671    +  promoter       CMV promoter: human cytomegalovirus (CMV) immediate early promoter
   4694..4718    +  protein_bind   attB1: mutant version of attB; recombination site for the Gateway® BP reaction BP Clonase™
   4847..5341    +  CDS            GADD45A: GA45A_HUMAN - Also known as DDIT1, GADD45. Experimental evidence at protein level: Swiss-Prot protein existence level 1. In T-cells, functions as a regulator of p38 MAPKs by inhibiting p88 phosphorylation and activity (By similarity). Might affect PCNA interaction with some CDK (cell division protein kinase) complexes; stimulates DNA excision repair in vitro and inhibits entry of cells into S phase. From Homo sapiens (Human).
   5390..5410    +  CDS            SV40 NLS: nuclear localization signal of SV40 (simian virus 40) large T antigen
   5414..5434    +  CDS            SV40 NLS: nuclear localization signal of SV40 (simian virus 40) large T antigen
   5438..5458    +  CDS            SV40 NLS: nuclear localization signal of SV40 (simian virus 40) large T antigen
   5576..6622    +  CDS            PUM1 (fragment): PUM1_HUMAN - Also known as KIAA0099 From Homo sapiens (Human).
   6731..8890    +  CDS            TET1 (fragment): TET1_HUMAN - Also known as CXXC6, KIAA1676, LCX. Experimental evidence at protein level: Swiss-Prot protein existence level 1. Dioxygenase that catalyzes the conversion of the modified genomic base 5-methylcytosine (5mC) into 5-hydroxymethylcytosine (5hmC) and plays a key role in active DNA demethylation. Also mediates subsequent conversion of 5hmC into 5-formylcytosine (5fC), and conversion of 5fC to 5-carboxylcytosine (5caC). Conversion of 5mC into 5hmC, 5fC and 5caC probably constitutes the first step in cytosine demethylation. Methylation at the C5 position of cytosine bases is an epigenet
   8915..8939    -  protein_bind   attB2: mutant version of attB; recombination site for the Gateway® BP reaction BP Clonase™
   8941..8982    +  CDS            V5 tag: epitope tag from simian virus 5
   9024..9612    +  misc_feature   WPRE: woodchuck hepatitis virus posttranscriptional regulatory element
   9663..9682    +  misc_feature   cPPT/CTS (fragment): central polypurine tract and central termination sequence of HIV-1
   9684..9917    +  LTR            3' LTR (ΔU3): self-inactivating 3' long terminal repeat (LTR) from HIV-1
   9995..10116   +  polyA_signal   SV40 poly(A) signal: SV40 polyadenylation signal
  10156..10291   +  rep_origin     SV40 ori: SV40 origin of replication
  10312..10330   -  promoter       T7 promoter: promoter for bacteriophage T7 RNA polymerase
  10338..10493   +  CDS            lacZα (fragment): LacZα fragment of β-galactosidase; lacZ fragment
  10498..10926   +  rep_origin     f1 ori (sequence partly withheld): f1 bacteriophage origin of replication; arrow indicates direction of (+) strand synthesis
  10979..11083   +  promoter       AmpR promoter: bla
  11084..11944   +  CDS            AmpR: β-lactamase; bla; confers resistance to ampicillin, carbenicillin, and related antibiotics
>Addgene plasmid #134873 | pAT973_CMV/CAG_FlaghGADD45A (G39A, L77E)-PUFa-hTET1(CD) | addgene full sequence | sequence record 271778 | Addgene NGS Result
TTGAGATCCTTTTTTTCTGCGCGTAATCTGCTGCTTGCAAACAAAAAAACCACCGCTACCAGCGGTGGTT
TGTTTGCCGGATCAAGAGCTACCAACTCTTTTTCCGAAGGTAACTGGCTTCAGCAGAGCGCAGATACCAA
ATACTGTTCTTCTAGTGTAGCCGTAGTTAGGCCACCACTTCAAGAACTCTGTAGCACCGCCTACATACCT
CGCTCTGCTAATCCTGTTACCAGTGGCTGCTGCCAGTGGCGATAAGTCGTGTCTTACCGGGTTGGACTCA
AGACGATAGTTACCGGATAAGGCGCAGCGGTCGGGCTGAACGGGGGGTTCGTGCACACAGCCCAGCTTGG
AGCGAACGACCTACACCGAACTGAGATACCTACAGCGTGAGCTATGAGAAAGCGCCACGCTTCCCGAAGG
GAGAAAGGCGGACAGGTATCCGGTAAGCGGCAGGGTCGGAACAGGAGAGCGCACGAGGGAGCTTCCAGGG
GGAAACGCCTGGTATCTTTATAGTCCTGTCGGGTTTCGCCACCTCTGACTTGAGCGTCGATTTTTGTGAT
GCTCGTCAGGGGGGCGGAGCCTATGGAAAAACGCCAGCAACGCGGCCTTTTTACGGTTCCTGGCCTTTTG
CTGGCCTTTTGCTCACATGTTCTTTCCTGCGTTATCCCCTGATTCTGTGGATAACCGTATTACCGCCTTT
GAGTGAGCTGATACCGCTCGCCGCAGCCGAACGACCGAGCGCAGCGAGTCAGTGAGCGAGGAAGCGGAAG
AGCGCCCAATACGCAAACCGCCTCTCCCCGCGCGTTGGCCGATTCATTAATGCAGCTGGCACGACAGGTT
TCCCGACTGGAAAGCGGGCAGTGAGCGCAACGCAATTAATGTGAGTTAGCTCACTCATTAGGCACCCCAG
GCTTTACACTTTATGCTTCCGGCTCGTATGTTGTGTGGAATTGTGAGCGGATAACAATTTCACACAGGAA
ACAGCTATGACCATGATTACGCCAAGCGCGCAATTAACCCTCACTAAAGGGAACAAAAGCTGGAGCTGCA
AGCTTAATGTAGTCTTATGCAATACTCTTGTAGTCTTGCAACATGGTAACGATGAGTTAGCAACATGCCT
TACAAGGAGAGAAAAAGCACCGTGCATGCCGATTGGTGGAAGTAAGGTGGTACGATCGTGCCTTATTAGG
AAGGCAACAGACGGGTCTGACATGGATTGGACGAACCACTGAATTGCCGCATTGCAGAGATATTGTATTT
AAGTGCCTAGCTCGATACATAAACGGGTCTCTCTGGTTAGACCAGATCTGAGCCTGGGAGCTCTCTGGCT
AACTAGGGAACCCACTGCTTAAGCCTCAATAAAGCTTGCCTTGAGTGCTTCAAGTAGTGTGTGCCCGTCT
GTTGTGTGACTCTGGTAACTAGAGATCCCTCAGACCCTTTTAGTCAGTGTGGAAAATCTCTAGCAGTGGC
GCCCGAACAGGGACTTGAAAGCGAAAGGGAAACCAGAGGAGCTCTCTCGACGCAGGACTCGGCTTGCTGA
AGCGCGCACGGCAAGAGGCGAGGGGCGGCGACTGGTGAGTACGCCAAAAATTTTGACTAGCGGAGGCTAG
AAGGAGAGAGATGGGTGCGAGAGCGTCAGTATTAAGCGGGGGAGAATTAGATCGCGATGGGAAAAAATTC
GGTTAAGGCCAGGGGGAAAGAAAAAATATAAATTAAAACATATAGTATGGGCAAGCAGGGAGCTAGAACG
ATTCGCAGTTAATCCTGGCCTGTTAGAAACATCAGAAGGCTGTAGACAAATACTGGGACAGCTACAACCA
TCCCTTCAGACAGGATCAGAAGAACTTAGATCATTATATAATACAGTAGCAACCCTCTATTGTGTGCATC
AAAGGATAGAGATAAAAGACACCAAGGAAGCTTTAGACAAGATAGAGGAAGAGCAAAACAAAAGTAAGAC
CACCGCACAGCAAGCGGCCGCTGATCTTCAGACCTGGAGGAGGAGATATGAGGGACAATTGGAGAAGTGA
ATTATATAAATATAAAGTAGTAAAAATTGAACCATTAGGAGTAGCACCCACCAAGGCAAAGAGAAGAGTG
GTGCAGAGAGAAAAAAGAGCAGTGGGAATAGGAGCTTTGTTCCTTGGGTTCTTGGGAGCAGCAGGAAGCA
CTATGGGCGCAGCGTCAATGACGCTGACGGTACAGGCCAGACAATTATTGTCTGGTATAGTGCAGCAGCA
GAACAATTTGCTGAGGGCTATTGAGGCGCAACAGCATCTGTTGCAACTCACAGTCTGGGGCATCAAGCAG
CTCCAGGCAAGAATCCTGGCTGTGGAAAGATACCTAAAGGATCAACAGCTCCTGGGGATTTGGGGTTGCT
CTGGAAAACTCATTTGCACCACTGCTGTGCCTTGGAATGCTAGTTGGAGTAATAAATCTCTGGAACAGAT
TTGGAATCACACGACCTGGATGGAGTGGGACAGAGAAATTAACAATTACACAAGCTTAATACACTCCTTA
ATTGAAGAATCGCAAAACCAGCAAGAAAAGAATGAACAAGAATTATTGGAATTAGATAAATGGGCAAGTT
TGTGGAATTGGTTTAACATAACAAATTGGCTGTGGTATATAAAATTATTCATAATGATAGTAGGAGGCTT
GGTAGGTTTAAGAATAGTTTTTGCTGTACTTTCTATAGTGAATAGAGTTAGGCAGGGATATTCACCATTA
TCGTTTCAGACCCACCTCCCAACCCCGAGGGGACCCTTGCGCCTTTTCCAAGGCAGCCCTGGGTTTGCGC
AGGGACGCGGCTGCTCTGGGCGTGGTTCCGGGAAACGCAGCGGCGCCGACCCTGGGTCTCGCACATTCTT
CACGTCCGTTCGCAGCGTCACCCGGATCTTCGCCGCTACCCTTGTGGGCCCCCCGGCGACGCTTCCTGCT
CCGCCCCTAAGTCGGGAAGGTTCCTTGCGGTTCGCGGCGTGCCGGACGTGACAAACGGAAGCCGCACGTC
TCACTAGTACCCTCGCAGACGGACAGCGCCAGGGAGCAATGGCAGCGCGCCGACCGCGATGGGCTGTGGC
CAATAGCGGCTGCTCAGCAGGGCGCGCCGAGAGCAGCGGCCGGGAAGGGGCGGTGCGGGAGGCGGGGTGT
GGGGCGGTAGTGTGGGCCCTGTTCCTGCCCGCGCGGTGTTCCGCATTCTGCAAGCCTCCGGAGCGCACGT
CGGCAGTCGGCTCCCTCGTTGACCGAATCACCGACCTCTCTCCCCAGGGGGTACCACCGGAGCTTACCAT
GACCGAGTACAAGCCCACGGTGCGCCTCGCCACCCGCGACGACGTCCCCAGGGCCGTACGCACCCTCGCC
GCCGCGTTCGCCGACTACCCCGCCACGCGCCACACCGTCGATCCGGACCGCCACATCGAGCGGGTCACCG
AGCTGCAAGAACTCTTCCTCACGCGCGTCGGGCTCGACATCGGCAAGGTGTGGGTCGCGGACGACGGCGC
CGCCGTGGCGGTCTGGACCACGCCGGAGAGCGTCGAAGCGGGGGCGGTGTTCGCCGAGATCGGCCCGCGC
ATGGCCGAGTTGAGCGGTTCCCGGCTGGCCGCGCAGCAACAGATGGAAGGCCTCCTGGCGCCGCACCGGC
CCAAGGAGCCCGCGTGGTTCCTGGCCACCGTCGGCGTCTCGCCCGACCACCAGGGCAAGGGTCTGGGCAG
CGCCGTCGTGCTCCCCGGAGTGGAGGCGGCCGAGCGCGCCGGGGTGCCCGCCTTCCTGGAGACCTCCGCG
CCCCGCAACCTCCCCTTCTACGAGCGGCTCGGCTTCACCGTCACCGCCGACGTCGAGGTGCCCGAAGGAC
CGCGCACCTGGTGCATGACCCGCAAGCCCGGTGCCTGAGAATTCTAGATCTTGAGACAAATGGCAGTATT
CATCCACAATTTTAAAAGAAAAGGGGGGATTGGGGGGTACAGTGCAGGGGAAAGAATAGTAGACATAATA
GCAACAGACATACAAACTAAAGAATTACAAAAACAAATTACAAAAATTCAAAATTTTCGGGTTTATTACA
GGGACAGCAGAGATCCACTTTGGCGCCGGCTCGAGGGGGCCCGGGGTTATTAATAGTAATCAATTACGGG
GTCATTAGTTCATAGCCCATATATGGAGTTCCGCGTTACATAACTTACGGTAAATGGCCCGCCTGGCTGA
CCGCCCAACGACCCCCGCCCATTGACGTCAATAATGACGTATGTTCCCATAGTAACGCCAATAGGGACTT
TCCATTGACGTCAATGGGTGGAGTATTTACGGTAAACTGCCCACTTGGCAGTACATCAAGTGTATCATAT
GCCAAGTACGCCCCCTATTGACGTCAATGACGGTAAATGGCCCGCCTGGCATTATGCCCAGTACATGACC
TTATGGGACTTTCCTACTTGGCAGTACATCTACGTATTAGTCATCGCTATTACCATGGTGATGCGGTTTT
GGCAGTACATCAATGGGCGTGGATAGCGGTTTGACTCACGGGGATTTCCAAGTCTCCACCCCATTGACGT
CAATGGGAGTTTGTTTTGGCACCAAAATCAACGGGACTTTCCAAAATGTCGTAACAACTCCGCCCCATTG
ACGCAAATGGGCGGTAGGCGTGTACGGTGGGAGGTCTATATAAGCAGAGCTCTCTGGCTAACTGTCGGGA
TCAACAAGTTTGTACAAAAAAGCAGGCTCCGAATTCACCGGTGCCGCCACCATGGACTACAAGGATCACG
ACGGTGACTATAAGGATCATGACATCGACTATAAGGACGATGACGATAAGATCGATGGCGGAGGCGGATC
TTCCGGTGCCGCCACCATGACTTTGGAGGAATTCTCGGCTGGAGAGCAGAAGACCGAAAGGATGGATAAG
GTGGGGGATGCCCTGGAGGAAGTGCTCAGCAAAGCCCTGAGTCAGCGCACGATCACTGTCGCGGTGTACG
AAGCGGCCAAGCTGCTCAACGTCGACCCCGATAACGTGGTGTTGTGCCTGCTGGCGGCGGACGAGGACGA
CGACAGAGATGTGGCTCTGCAGATCCACTTCACCGAGATCCAGGCGTTTTGCTGCGAGAACGACATCAAC
ATCCTGCGCGTCAGCAACCCGGGCCGGCTGGCGGAGCTCCTGCTCTTGGAGACCGACGCTGGCCCCGCGG
CGAGCGAGGGCGCCGAGCAGCCCCCGGACCTGCACTGCGTGCTGGTGACGAATCCACATTCATCTCAATG
GAAGGATCCTGCCTTAAGTCAACTTATTTGTTTTTGCCGGGAAAGTCGCTACATGGATCAATGGGTTCCA
GTGATTAATCTCCCTGAACGGTCTAGAACCGGTGCCGCCACCATGATCGATGGCGGAGGCGGATCTGATC
CAAAAAAGAAGAGAAAGGTAGATCCAAAAAAGAAGAGAAAGGTAGATCCAAAAAAGAAGAGAAAGGTAGG
ATCTACCGGATCTAGAAACGATGGTGGTGGTGGAAGCGGGGGTGGGGGCAGCGGTGGAGGGGGAAGCGGG
CGCGCCGGGATCCTCCCCCCCAAGAAAAAGAGGAAGGTATCTAGAGGCCGCAGCCGCCTTTTGGAAGATT
TTCGAAACAACCGGTACCCCAATTTACAACTGCGGGAGATTGCTGGACATATAATGGAATTTTCCCAAGA
CCAGCATGGGTCCAGATTCATTCAGCTGAAACTGGAGCGTGCCACACCAGCTGAGCGCCAGCTTGTCTTC
AATGAAATCCTCCAGGCTGCCTACCAACTCATGGTGGATGTGTTTGGTAATTACGTCATTCAGAAGTTCT
TTGAATTTGGCAGTCTTGAACAGAAGCTGGCTTTGGCAGAACGGATTCGAGGCCACGTCCTGTCATTGGC
ACTACAGATGTATGGCAGCCGTGTTATCGAGAAAGCTCTTGAGTTTATTCCTTCAGACCAGCAGAATGAG
ATGGTTCGGGAACTAGATGGCCATGTCTTGAAGTGTGTGAAAGATCAGAATGGCAATCACGTGGTTCAGA
AATGCATTGAATGTGTACAGCCCCAGTCTTTGCAATTTATCATCGACGCGTTTAAGGGACAGGTATTTGC
CTTATCCACACATCCTTATGGCTGCCGAGTGATTCAGAGAATCCTGGAGCACTGTCTCCCTGACCAGACA
CTCCCTATTTTAGAGGAGCTTCACCAGCACACAGAGCAGCTGGTACAGGATCAATATGGAAATTATGTAA
TCCAACATGTACTGGAGCACGGTCGTCCTGAGGATAAAAGCAAAATTGTAGCAGAAATCCGAGGCAATGT
ACTTGTATTGAGTCAGCACAAATTTGCAAGCAATGTTGTGGAGAAGTGTGTTACTCACGCCTCACGTACG
GAGCGCGCTGTGCTCATCGACGAGGTGTGCACCATGAACGACGGTCCCCACAGTGCCTTATACACCATGA
TGAAGGACCAGTATGCCAACTACGTGGTCCAGAAGATGATTGACGTGGCGGAGCCAGGCCAGCGGAAGAT
CGTCATGCATAAGATCCGGCCCCACATCGCAACTCTTCGTAAGTACACCTATGGCAAGCACATTCTGGCC
AAGCTGGAGAAGTACTACATGAAGAACGGTGTTGACTTAGGGGACCCAAAGAAGAAGCGCAAAGTGGATC
CTAAAAAGAAAAGAAAGGTAGGCGGCCGCGGGGGAGGCGGTTCCGGTGGCGGCGGAAGCGGAGGTGGAGG
ATCAGGGCCGGCCGAACTGCCCACCTGCAGCTGTCTTGATCGAGTTATACAAAAAGACAAAGGCCCATAT
TATACACACCTTGGGGCAGGACCAAGTGTTGCTGCTGTCAGGGAAATCATGGAGAATAGGTATGGTCAAA
AAGGAAACGCAATAAGGATAGAAATAGTAGTGTACACCGGTAAAGAAGGGAAAAGCTCTCATGGGTGTCC
AATTGCTAAGTGGGTTTTAAGAAGAAGCAGTGATGAAGAAAAAGTTCTTTGTTTGGTCCGGCAGCGTACA
GGCCACCACTGTCCAACTGCTGTGATGGTGGTGCTCATCATGGTGTGGGATGGCATCCCTCTTCCAATGG
CCGACCGGCTATACACAGAGCTCACAGAGAATCTAAAGTCATACAATGGGCACCCTACCGACAGAAGATG
CACCCTCAATGAAAATCGTACCTGTACATGTCAAGGAATTGATCCAGAGACTTGTGGAGCTTCATTCTCT
TTTGGCTGTTCATGGAGTATGTACTTTAATGGCTGTAAGTTTGGTAGAAGCCCAAGCCCCAGAAGATTTA
GAATTGATCCAAGCTCTCCCTTACATGAAAAAAACCTTGAAGATAACTTACAGAGTTTGGCTACACGATT
AGCTCCAATTTATAAGCAGTATGCTCCAGTAGCTTACCAAAATCAGGTGGAATATGAAAATGTTGCCCGA
GAATGTCGGCTTGGCAGCAAGGAAGGTCGTCCCTTCTCTGGGGTCACTGCTTGCCTGGACTTCTGTGCTC
ATCCCCACAGGGACATTCACAACATGAATAATGGAAGCACTGTGGTTTGTACCTTAACTCGAGAAGATAA
CCGCTCTTTGGGTGTTATTCCTCAAGATGAGCAGCTCCATGTGCTACCTCTTTATAAGCTTTCAGACACA
GATGAGTTTGGCTCCAAGGAAGGAATGGAAGCCAAGATCAAATCTGGGGCCATCGAGGTCCTGGCACCCC
GCCGCAAAAAAAGAACGTGTTTCACTCAGCCTGTTCCCCGTTCTGGAAAGAAGAGGGCTGCGATGATGAC
AGAGGTTCTTGCACATAAGATAAGGGCAGTGGAAAAGAAACCTATTCCCCGAATCAAGCGGAAGAATAAC
TCAACAACAACAAACAACAGTAAGCCTTCGTCACTGCCAACCTTAGGGAGTAACACTGAGACCGTGCAAC
CTGAAGTAAAAAGTGAAACCGAACCCCATTTTATCTTAAAAAGTTCAGACAACACTAAAACTTATTCGCT
GATGCCATCCGCTCCTCACCCAGTGAAAGAGGCATCTCCAGGCTTCTCCTGGTCCCCGAAGACTGCTTCA
GCCACACCAGCTCCACTGAAGAATGACGCAACAGCCTCATGCGGGTTTTCAGAAAGAAGCAGCACTCCCC
ACTGTACGATGCCTTCGGGAAGACTCAGTGGTGCCAATGCAGCTGCTGCTGATGGCCCTGGCATTTCACA
GCTTGGCGAAGTGGCTCCTCTCCCCACCCTGTCTGCTCCTGTGATGGAGCCCCTCATTAATTCTGAGCCT
TCCACTGGTGTGACTGAGCCGCTAACGCCTCATCAGCCAAACCACCAGCCCTCCTTCCTCACCTCTCCTC
AAGACCTTGCCTCTTCTCCAATGGAAGAAGATGAGCAGCATTCTGAAGCAGATGAGCCTCCATCAGACGA
ACCCCTATCTGATGACCCCCTGTCACCTGCTGAGGAGAAATTGCCCCACATTGATGAGTATTGGTCAGAC
AGTGAGCACATCTTTTTGGATGCAAATATTGGTGGGGTGGCCATCGCACCTGCTCACGGCTCGGTTTTGA
TTGAGTGTGCCCGGCGAGAGCTGCACGCTACCACTCCTGTTGAGCACCCCAACCGTAATCATCCAACCCG
CCTCTCCCTTGTCTTTTACCAGCACAAAAACCTAAATAAGCCCCAACATGGTTTTGAACTAAACAAGATT
AAGTTTGAGGCTAAAGAAGCTAAGAATAAGAAAATGAAGGCCTCAGAGCAAAAAGACCAGGCAGCTAATG
AAGGTCCAGAACAGTCCTCTGAAGTAAATGAATTGAACCAAATTCCTTCTCATAAAGCATTAACATTAAC
CCATGACAATGTTGTCACCGTGTCCCCTTATGCTCTCACACACGTTGCGGGGCCCTATAACCATTGGGTC
ATCGATTGATTAATTAAGAATTCGACCCAGCTTTCTTGTACAAAGTGGTTGGTAAGCCTATCCCTAACCC
TCTCCTCGGTCTCGATTCTACGTAGTAATGAGCTAGCGCTAACCGGTGGCGCGTTAAGTCGACAATCAAC
CTCTGGATTACAAAATTTGTGAAAGATTGACTGGTATTCTTAACTATGTTGCTCCTTTTACGCTATGTGG
ATACGCTGCTTTAATGCCTTTGTATCATGCTATTGCTTCCCGTATGGCTTTCATTTTCTCCTCCTTGTAT
AAATCCTGGTTGCTGTCTCTTTATGAGGAGTTGTGGCCCGTTGTCAGGCAACGTGGCGTGGTGTGCACTG
TGTTTGCTGACGCAACCCCCACTGGTTGGGGCATTGCCACCACCTGTCAGCTCCTTTCCGGGACTTTCGC
TTTCCCCCTCCCTATTGCCACGGCGGAACTCATCGCCGCCTGCCTTGCCCGCTGCTGGACAGGGGCTCGG
CTGTTGGGCACTGACAATTCCGTGGTGTTGTCGGGGAAATCATCGTCCTTTCCTTGGCTGCTCGCCTGTG
TTGCCACCTGGATTCTGCGCGGGACGTCCTTCTGCTACGTCCCTTCGGCCCTCAATCCAGCGGACCTTCC
TTCCCGCGGCCTGCTGCCGGCTCTGCGGCCTCTTCCGCGTCTTCGCCTTCGCCCTCAGACGAGTCGGATC
TCCCTTTGGGCCGCCTCCCCGCGTCGACTTTAAGACCAATGACTTACAAGGCAGCTGTAGATCTTAGCCA
CTTTTTAAAAGAAAAGGGGGGACTGGAAGGGCTAATTCACTCCCAACGAAGACAAGATCTGCTTTTTGCT
TGTACTGGGTCTCTCTGGTTAGACCAGATCTGAGCCTGGGAGCTCTCTGGCTAACTAGGGAACCCACTGC
TTAAGCCTCAATAAAGCTTGCCTTGAGTGCTTCAAGTAGTGTGTGCCCGTCTGTTGTGTGACTCTGGTAA
CTAGAGATCCCTCAGACCCTTTTAGTCAGTGTGGAAAATCTCTAGCAGTACGTATAGTAGTTCATGTCAT
CTTATTATTCAGTATTTATAACTTGCAAAGAAATGAATATCAGAGAGTGAGAGGAACTTGTTTATTGCAG
CTTATAATGGTTACAAATAAAGCAATAGCATCACAAATTTCACAAATAAAGCATTTTTTTCACTGCATTC
TAGTTGTGGTTTGTCCAAACTCATCAATGTATCTTATCATGTCTGGCTCTAGCTATCCCGCCCCTAACTC
CGCCCATCCCGCCCCTAACTCCGCCCAGTTCCGCCCATTCTCCGCCCCATGGCTGACTAATTTTTTTTAT
TTATGCAGAGGCCGAGGCCGCCTCGGCCTCTGAGCTATTCCAGAAGTAGTGAGGAGGCTTTTTTGGAGGC
CTAGGGACGTACCCAATTCGCCCTATAGTGAGTCGTATTACGCGCGCTCACTGGCCGTCGTTTTACAACG
TCGTGACTGGGAAAACCCTGGCGTTACCCAACTTAATCGCCTTGCAGCACATCCCCCTTTCGCCAGCTGG
CGTAATAGCGAAGAGGCCCGCACCGATCGCCCTTCCCAACAGTTGCGCAGCCTGAATGGCGAATGGG
[124 nt withheld, positions 10498-10621]
C
[91 nt withheld, positions 10623-10713]
A
[49 nt withheld, positions 10715-10763]
CCTTTGACGTTGGAGTCCACGTTCTTT
[37 nt withheld, positions 10791-10827]
ACCCTATCTCGGTCTATTCTTTTGATTTATAAGGGATTTTGCCGATTTCGGCCTATTGGTTAAAAAATGA
GCTGATTTAACAAAAATTTAACGCGAATTTTAACAAAATATTAACGCTTACAATTTAGGTGGCACTTTTC
GGGGAAATGTGCGCGGAACCCCTATTTGTTTATTTTTCTAAATACATTCAAATATGTATCCGCTCATGAG
ACAATAACCCTGATAAATGCTTCAATAATATTGAAAAAGGAAGAGTATGAGTATTCAACATTTCCGTGTC
GCCCTTATTCCCTTTTTTGCGGCATTTTGCCTTCCTGTTTTTGCTCACCCAGAAACGCTGGTGAAAGTAA
AAGATGCTGAAGATCAGTTGGGTGCACGAGTGGGTTACATCGAACTGGATCTCAACAGCGGTAAGATCCT
TGAGAGTTTTCGCCCCGAAGAACGTTTTCCAATGATGAGCACTTTTAAAGTTCTGCTATGTGGCGCGGTA
TTATCCCGTATTGACGCCGGGCAAGAGCAACTCGGTCGCCGCATACACTATTCTCAGAATGACTTGGTTG
AGTACTCACCAGTCACAGAAAAGCATCTTACGGATGGCATGACAGTAAGAGAATTATGCAGTGCTGCCAT
AACCATGAGTGATAACACTGCGGCCAACTTACTTCTGACAACGATCGGAGGACCGAAGGAGCTAACCGCT
TTTTTGCACAACATGGGGGATCATGTAACTCGCCTTGATCGTTGGGAACCGGAGCTGAATGAAGCCATAC
CAAACGACGAGCGTGACACCACGATGCCTGTAGCAATGGCAACAACGTTGCGCAAACTATTAACTGGCGA
ACTACTTACTCTAGCTTCCCGGCAACAATTAATAGACTGGATGGAGGCGGATAAAGTTGCAGGACCACTT
CTGCGCTCGGCCCTTCCGGCTGGCTGGTTTATTGCTGATAAATCTGGAGCCGGTGAGCGTGGGTCTCGCG
GTATCATTGCAGCACTGGGGCCAGATGGTAAGCCCTCCCGTATCGTAGTTATCTACACGACGGGGAGTCA
GGCAACTATGGATGAACGAAATAGACAGATCGCTGAGATAGGTGCCTCACTGATTAAGCATTGGTAACTG
TCAGACCAAGTTTACTCATATATACTTTAGATTGATTTAAAACTTCATTTTTAATTTAAAAGGATCTAGG
TGAAGATCCTTTTTGATAATCTCATGACCAAAATCCCTTAACGTGAGTTTTCGTTCCACTGAGCGTCAGA
CCCCGTAGAAAAGATCAAAGGATCTTC
